Addgene plasmid #223018: GFP-VCF1 WT
Purpose: Expression of GFP-tagged VCF1 in mammalian cells.
Depositing lab: Niels Mailand. Publication: VCF1 is a p97/VCP cofactor promoting recognition of ubiquitylated p97-UFD1-NPL4 substrates. Mirsanaye AS, Hoffmann S, Weisser M, Mund A, Lopez Mendez B, Typas D, van den Boom J, Benedict B, Hendriks IA, Nielsen ML, Meyer H, Duxin JP, Montoya G, Mailand N. Nat Commun. 2024 Mar 19;15(1):2459. doi: 10.1038/s41467-024-46760-4. PubMed 38503733.
Backbone
  Vector backbone: pcDNA5/FRT/TO/EGFP
  Backbone manufacturer: Invitrogen
  Vector type: Mammalian Expression
  Selectable markers: Hygromycin, Blasticidin
Growth in bacteria
  Bacterial resistance: Ampicillin, 100 μg/mL
  Growth temperature: 37°C
  Growth strain: DH5alpha
  Copy number: High Copy
Gene/Insert
  Gene/Insert name: VCF1
  Species: H. sapiens (human)
  Entrez Gene: VCF1 (a.k.a. FAM104A)
  Promoter: CMV/TetO2
  Tag / fusion protein: GFP (N terminal on backbone)
  Cloning method: Restriction Enzyme; 5′ cloning site KpnI (unknown if destroyed); 3′ cloning site ApaI (unknown if destroyed)
  Sequencing primers: 5′ CMV-F; 3′ BGH-R
Terms and licenses: Academic/Nonprofit Terms; Industry Terms: Not Available to Industry
How to cite: GFP-VCF1 WT was a gift from Niels Mailand (Addgene plasmid # 223018 ; http://n2t.net/addgene:223018 ; RRID:Addgene_223018)
