[The description below was written by a language model from this plasmid's Addgene catalogue record and pLannotate feature annotations shown in this document.]
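Description:
GFP-VCF1 WT is a mammalian expression plasmid built on the pcDNA5/FRT/TO/EGFP backbone, encoding wild-type human VCF1 (also known as FAM104A) fused at its N terminus to EGFP. In bacteria it is maintained as a high-copy plasmid through a ColE1/pUC-type origin and selected with ampicillin via the β-lactamase gene. The annotated sequence of about 6.3 kb matches the catalogue description.

The fusion is transcribed from the CMV immediate early enhancer and promoter, followed by two tet operator sites (the CMV/TetO2 arrangement, picked up by the annotation software as short tet-operator-containing promoter fragments). In cells that express the Tet repressor, these operators keep the promoter silent until tetracycline or doxycycline is added; in cells lacking the repressor, expression is constitutive. The EGFP coding sequence lies immediately upstream of the VCF1 open reading frame, which was inserted between KpnI and ApaI sites, and the transcript ends at the bovine growth hormone polyadenylation signal.

Downstream is an FRT site placed directly in front of a hygromycin resistance gene with an SV40 polyadenylation signal. No full promoter is annotated in front of this gene, consistent with the Flp-In design, in which Flp-mediated recombination into a genomic FRT site in a suitable host line supplies the promoter and so links hygromycin resistance to correct single-copy integration. The record also lists blasticidin as a selectable marker, but no blasticidin resistance gene is annotated; in such systems blasticidin usually maintains the Tet repressor in the host line. The construct suits transient or stable, inducible expression of GFP-VCF1 for localisation or interaction studies of this p97/VCP cofactor.
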