Features (pLannotate 1.2.2; 22 found; start..end, strand, type, name):
    168..547     +  enhancer       CMV enhancer: human cytomegalovirus immediate early enhancer
    548..751     +  promoter       CMV promoter: human cytomegalovirus (CMV) immediate early promoter
    753..772     +  promoter       PLtetO-1 promoter (fragment): modified phage lambda PL promoter with tet operator sites (Lutz and Bujard, 1997)
    774..793     +  promoter       PLtetO-1 promoter (fragment): modified phage lambda PL promoter with tet operator sites (Lutz and Bujard, 1997)
    801..834     +  promoter       TRE3GV promoter (fragment): 3rd-generation Tet-responsive promoter that can be activated by binding of Tet-On® 3G, optimized for retroviral and lentiviral vectors
    917..1633    +  CDS            EGFP: EGFP is a basic (constitutively fluorescent) green fluorescent protein published in 1996, derived from Aequorea victoria. It is reported to be a rapidly-maturing weak dimer with moderate acid sensitivity.
   1640..2197    +  CDS            FAM104A: F104A_HUMAN - Experimental evidence at protein level: Swiss-Prot protein existence level 1. From Homo sapiens (Human).
   2232..2456    +  polyA_signal   bGH poly(A) signal: bovine growth hormone polyadenylation signal
   2460..2481    +  promoter       SV40 promoter (fragment): SV40 enhancer and early promoter
   2502..2735    +  rep_origin     f1 ori (fragment) (sequence partly withheld): f1 bacteriophage origin of replication; arrow indicates direction of (+) strand synthesis
   2740..2787    +  protein_bind   FRT: FLP-mediated recombination occurs in the 8-bp core sequence TCTAGAAA (Turan and Bode, 2011). FLP recombinase from the Saccharomyces cerevisiae 2μ plasmid
   2795..3817    +  CDS            HygR: aminoglycoside phosphotransferase from E. coli; aph(4)-Ia; confers resistance to hygromycin
   3827..3952    +  CDS            ble (fragment): BLE_KLEPN - Experimental evidence at protein level: Swiss-Prot protein existence level 1. Binding protein with a strong affinity to the bleomycin family of antibiotics. Binds to CL990; an antimitotic-antibiotic compound. From Klebsiella pneumoniae.
   3947..4068    +  polyA_signal   SV40 poly(A) signal: SV40 polyadenylation signal
   4141..4157    -  protein_bind   lac operator: The lac repressor binds to the lac operator to inhibit transcription in E. coli. This inhibition can be relieved by adding lactose or isopropyl-β-D-thiogalactopyranoside (IPTG). lac repressor encoded by lacI
   4165..4195    -  promoter       lac promoter: promoter for the E. coli lac operon
   4210..4231    -  protein_bind   CAP binding site: CAP binding activates transcription in the presence of cAMP. E. coli catabolite activator protein
   4244..4336    -  CDS            lacI (fragment): lac repressor; lacI; The lac repressor binds to the lac operator to inhibit transcription in E. coli. This inhibition can be relieved by adding lactose or isopropyl-β-D-thiogalactopyranoside (IPTG).
   4519..5107    -  rep_origin     ori: high-copy-number ColE1/pMB1/pBR322/pUC origin of replication
   5278..6138    -  CDS            AmpR: β-lactamase; bla; confers resistance to ampicillin, carbenicillin, and related antibiotics
   6139..6243    -  promoter       AmpR promoter: bla
   6302..13      -  misc_feature   bom (fragment) (across the origin): basis of mobility region from pBR322
>Addgene plasmid #223018 | GFP-VCF1 WT | addgene full sequence | sequence record 444738 | Addgene NGS Result
GTTAAGCCAGTATCTGCTCCCTGCTTGTGTGTTGGAGGTCGCTGAGTAGTGCGCGAGCAAAATTTAAGCT
ACAACAAGGCAAGGCTTGACCGACAATTGCATGAAGAATCTGCTTAGGGTTAGGCGTTTTGCGCTGCTTC
GCGATGTACGGGCCAGATATACGCGTTGACATTGATTATTGACTAGTTATTAATAGTAATCAATTACGGG
GTCATTAGTTCATAGCCCATATATGGAGTTCCGCGTTACATAACTTACGGTAAATGGCCCGCCTGGCTGA
CCGCCCAACGACCCCCGCCCATTGACGTCAATAATGACGTATGTTCCCATAGTAACGCCAATAGGGACTT
TCCATTGACGTCAATGGGTGGAGTATTTACGGTAAACTGCCCACTTGGCAGTACATCAAGTGTATCATAT
GCCAAGTACGCCCCCTATTGACGTCAATGACGGTAAATGGCCCGCCTGGCATTATGCCCAGTACATGACC
TTATGGGACTTTCCTACTTGGCAGTACATCTACGTATTAGTCATCGCTATTACCATGGTGATGCGGTTTT
GGCAGTACATCAATGGGCGTGGATAGCGGTTTGACTCACGGGGATTTCCAAGTCTCCACCCCATTGACGT
CAATGGGAGTTTGTTTTGGCACCAAAATCAACGGGACTTTCCAAAATGTCGTAACAACTCCGCCCCATTG
ACGCAAATGGGCGGTAGGCGTGTACGGTGGGAGGTCTATATAAGCAGAGCTCTCCCTATCAGTGATAGAG
ATCTCCCTATCAGTGATAGAGATCGTCGACGAGCTCGTTTAGTGAACCGTCAGATCGCCTGGAGACGCCA
TCCACGCTGTTTTGACCTCCATAGAAGACACCGGGACCGATCCAGCCTCCGGACTCTAGCGTTTAAACTT
AAGCTTATGGTGAGCAAGGGCGAGGAGCTGTTCACCGGGGTGGTGCCCATCCTGGTCGAGCTGGACGGCG
ACGTAAACGGCCACAAGTTCAGCGTGTCCGGCGAGGGCGAGGGCGATGCCACCTACGGCAAGCTGACCCT
GAAGTTCATCTGCACCACCGGCAAGCTGCCCGTGCCCTGGCCCACCCTCGTGACCACCCTGACCTACGGC
GTGCAGTGCTTCAGCCGCTACCCCGACCACATGAAGCAGCACGACTTCTTCAAGTCCGCCATGCCCGAAG
GCTACGTCCAGGAGCGCACCATCTTCTTCAAGGACGACGGCAACTACAAGACCCGCGCCGAGGTGAAGTT
CGAGGGCGACACCCTGGTGAACCGCATCGAGCTGAAGGGCATCGACTTCAAGGAGGACGGCAACATCCTG
GGGCACAAGCTGGAGTACAACTACAACAGCCACAACGTCTATATCATGGCCGACAAGCAGAAGAACGGCA
TCAAGGTGAACTTCAAGATCCGCCACAACATCGAGGACGGCAGCGTGCAGCTCGCCGACCACTACCAGCA
GAACACCCCCATCGGCGACGGCCCCGTGCTGCTGCCCGACAACCACTACCTGAGCACCCAGTCCGCCCTG
AGCAAAGACCCCAACGAGAAGCGCGATCACATGGTCCTGCTGGAGTTCGTGACCGCCGCCGGGATCACTC
TCGGCATGGACGAGCTGTACAAGGGTACCATGGGGGGGCGCGGAGCAGACGCCGGAAGTAGTGGTGGTAC
GGGTCCGACTGAGGGGTACTCGCCACCGGCTGCGTCCACCCGAGCGGCTGCGAGAGCCAAGGCCCGAGGG
GGTGGGCGTGGCGGCCGCCGAAACACAACCCCCTCTGTTCCCTCTCTTCGCGGAGCGGCGCCGCGTAGCT
TCCATCCGCCAGCTGCCATGAGCGAGCGCCTCCGTCCCAGGAAAAGGAGAAGGAATGGCAACGAAGAAGA
CAACCATCTTCCCCCCCAGACCAAAAGAAGTAGCAGAAACCCTGTCTTTCAGGATTCCTGGGACACAGAG
TCTTCAGGCAGTGACAGTGGTGGGAGCAGCAGCAGCAGCAGCAGCAGCATCAATAGCCCGGACAGGGCCA
GCGGGCCGGAAGGCAGCTTGAGCCAGACCATGGCCGGATCCAGCCCTAACACGCCTCAGCCCGTGCCCGA
GCAGTCCGCGCTGTGCCAAGGCCTCTACTTCCACATCAACCAGACCCTGAGGGAGGCCCACTTCCACAGC
CTACAGCACCGAGGGCGGCCTCTGACATGAGGGCCCGTTTAAACCCGCTGATCAGCCTCGACTGTGCCTT
CTAGTTGCCAGCCATCTGTTGTTTGCCCCTCCCCCGTGCCTTCCTTGACCCTGGAAGGTGCCACTCCCAC
TGTCCTTTCCTAATAAAATGAGGAAATTGCATCGCATTGTCTGAGTAGGTGTCATTCTATTCTGGGGGGT
GGGGTGGGGCAGGACAGCAAGGGGGAGGATTGGGAAGACAATAGCAGGCATGCTGGGGATGCGGTGGGCT
CTATGGCTTCTGAGGCGGAAAGAACCAGCTGGGGCTCTAGGGGGTATCCCC
[124 nt withheld, positions 2502-2625]
C
[91 nt withheld, positions 2627-2717]
AGGGTGATGGTTCACGTACCTAGAAGTTCCTATTCCGAAGTTCCTATTCTCTAGAAAGTATAGGAACTTC
CTTGGCCAAAAAGCCTGAACTCACCGCGACGTCTGTCGAGAAGTTTCTGATCGAAAAGTTCGACAGCGTC
TCCGACCTGATGCAGCTCTCGGAGGGCGAAGAATCTCGTGCTTTCAGCTTCGATGTAGGAGGGCGTGGAT
ATGTCCTGCGGGTAAATAGCTGCGCCGATGGTTTCTACAAAGATCGTTATGTTTATCGGCACTTTGCATC
GGCCGCGCTCCCGATTCCGGAAGTGCTTGACATTGGGGAATTCAGCGAGAGCCTGACCTATTGCATCTCC
CGCCGTGCACAGGGTGTCACGTTGCAAGACCTGCCTGAAACCGAACTGCCCGCTGTTCTGCAGCCGGTCG
CGGAGGCCATGGATGCGATCGCTGCGGCCGATCTTAGCCAGACGAGCGGGTTCGGCCCATTCGGACCGCA
AGGAATCGGTCAATACACTACATGGCGTGATTTCATATGCGCGATTGCTGATCCCCATGTGTATCACTGG
CAAACTGTGATGGACGACACCGTCAGTGCGTCCGTCGCGCAGGCTCTCGATGAGCTGATGCTTTGGGCCG
AGGACTGCCCCGAAGTCCGGCACCTCGTGCACGCGGATTTCGGCTCCAACAATGTCCTGACGGACAATGG
CCGCATAACAGCGGTCATTGACTGGAGCGAGGCGATGTTCGGGGATTCCCAATACGAGGTCGCCAACATC
TTCTTCTGGAGGCCGTGGTTGGCTTGTATGGAGCAGCAGACGCGCTACTTCGAGCGGAGGCATCCGGAGC
TTGCAGGATCGCCGCGGCTCCGGGCGTATATGCTCCGCATTGGTCTTGACCAACTCTATCAGAGCTTGGT
TGACGGCAATTTCGATGATGCAGCTTGGGCGCAGGGTCGATGCGACGCAATCGTCCGATCCGGAGCCGGG
ACTGTCGGGCGTACACAAATCGCCCGCAGAAGCGCGGCCGTCTGGACCGATGGCTGTGTAGAAGTACTCG
CCGATAGTGGAAACCGACGCCCCAGCACTCGTCCGAGGGCAAAGGAATAGCACGTACTACGAGATTTCGA
TTCCACCGCCGCCTTCTATGAAAGGTTGGGCTTCGGAATCGTTTTCCGGGACGCCGGCTGGATGATCCTC
CAGCGCGGGGATCTCATGCTGGAGTTCTTCGCCCACCCCAACTTGTTTATTGCAGCTTATAATGGTTACA
AATAAAGCAATAGCATCACAAATTTCACAAATAAAGCATTTTTTTCACTGCATTCTAGTTGTGGTTTGTC
CAAACTCATCAATGTATCTTATCATGTCTGTATACCGTCGACCTCTAGCTAGAGCTTGGCGTAATCATGG
TCATAGCTGTTTCCTGTGTGAAATTGTTATCCGCTCACAATTCCACACAACATACGAGCCGGAAGCATAA
AGTGTAAAGCCTGGGGTGCCTAATGAGTGAGCTAACTCACATTAATTGCGTTGCGCTCACTGCCCGCTTT
CCAGTCGGGAAACCTGTCGTGCCAGCTGCATTAATGAATCGGCCAACGCGCGGGGAGAGGCGGTTTGCGT
ATTGGGCGCTCTTCCGCTTCCTCGCTCACTGACTCGCTGCGCTCGGTCGTTCGGCTGCGGCGAGCGGTAT
CAGCTCACTCAAAGGCGGTAATACGGTTATCCACAGAATCAGGGGATAACGCAGGAAAGAACATGTGAGC
AAAAGGCCAGCAAAAGGCCAGGAACCGTAAAAAGGCCGCGTTGCTGGCGTTTTTCCATAGGCTCCGCCCC
CCTGACGAGCATCACAAAAATCGACGCTCAAGTCAGAGGTGGCGAAACCCGACAGGACTATAAAGATACC
AGGCGTTTCCCCCTGGAAGCTCCCTCGTGCGCTCTCCTGTTCCGACCCTGCCGCTTACCGGATACCTGTC
CGCCTTTCTCCCTTCGGGAAGCGTGGCGCTTTCTCATAGCTCACGCTGTAGGTATCTCAGTTCGGTGTAG
GTCGTTCGCTCCAAGCTGGGCTGTGTGCACGAACCCCCCGTTCAGCCCGACCGCTGCGCCTTATCCGGTA
ACTATCGTCTTGAGTCCAACCCGGTAAGACACGACTTATCGCCACTGGCAGCAGCCACTGGTAACAGGAT
TAGCAGAGCGAGGTATGTAGGCGGTGCTACAGAGTTCTTGAAGTGGTGGCCTAACTACGGCTACACTAGA
AGAACAGTATTTGGTATCTGCGCTCTGCTGAAGCCAGTTACCTTCGGAAAAAGAGTTGGTAGCTCTTGAT
CCGGCAAACAAACCACCGCTGGTAGCGGTGGTTTTTTTGTTTGCAAGCAGCAGATTACGCGCAGAAAAAA
AGGATCTCAAGAAGATCCTTTGATCTTTTCTACGGGGTCTGACGCTCAGTGGAACGAAAACTCACGTTAA
GGGATTTTGGTCATGAGATTATCAAAAAGGATCTTCACCTAGATCCTTTTAAATTAAAAATGAAGTTTTA
AATCAATCTAAAGTATATATGAGTAAACTTGGTCTGACAGTTACCAATGCTTAATCAGTGAGGCACCTAT
CTCAGCGATCTGTCTATTTCGTTCATCCATAGTTGCCTGACTCCCCGTCGTGTAGATAACTACGATACGG
GAGGGCTTACCATCTGGCCCCAGTGCTGCAATGATACCGCGAGACCCACGCTCACCGGCTCCAGATTTAT
CAGCAATAAACCAGCCAGCCGGAAGGGCCGAGCGCAGAAGTGGTCCTGCAACTTTATCCGCCTCCATCCA
GTCTATTAATTGTTGCCGGGAAGCTAGAGTAAGTAGTTCGCCAGTTAATAGTTTGCGCAACGTTGTTGCC
ATTGCTACAGGCATCGTGGTGTCACGCTCGTCGTTTGGTATGGCTTCATTCAGCTCCGGTTCCCAACGAT
CAAGGCGAGTTACATGATCCCCCATGTTGTGCAAAAAAGCGGTTAGCTCCTTCGGTCCTCCGATCGTTGT
CAGAAGTAAGTTGGCCGCAGTGTTATCACTCATGGTTATGGCAGCACTGCATAATTCTCTTACTGTCATG
CCATCCGTAAGATGCTTTTCTGTGACTGGTGAGTACTCAACCAAGTCATTCTGAGAATAGTGTATGCGGC
GACCGAGTTGCTCTTGCCCGGCGTCAATACGGGATAATACCGCGCCACATAGCAGAACTTTAAAAGTGCT
CATCATTGGAAAACGTTCTTCGGGGCGAAAACTCTCAAGGATCTTACCGCTGTTGAGATCCAGTTCGATG
TAACCCACTCGTGCACCCAACTGATCTTCAGCATCTTTTACTTTCACCAGCGTTTCTGGGTGAGCAAAAA
CAGGAAGGCAAAATGCCGCAAAAAAGGGAATAAGGGCGACACGGAAATGTTGAATACTCATACTCTTCCT
TTTTCAATATTATTGAAGCATTTATCAGGGTTATTGTCTCATGAGCGGATACATATTTGAATGTATTTAG
AAAAATAAACAAATAGGGGTTCCGCGCACATTTCCCCGAAAAGTGCCACCTGACGTCGACGGATCGGGAG
ATCTCCCGATCCCCTATGGTGCACTCTCAGTACAATCTGCTCTGATGCCGCATA
